Addgene plasmid #106199: pAAV.CAG.SF-iGluSnFR.A184V
Purpose: Medium affinity glutamate sensor ** A newer version of this sensor is available. Please see iGluSnFR3 plasmids at https://www.addgene.org/browse/article/28220233/ **
Depositing lab: Loren Looger. Depositing organization: HHMI, Janelia Research Campus. Publication: Stability, affinity, and chromatic variants of the glutamate sensor iGluSnFR. Marvin JS, Scholl B, Wilson DE, Podgorski K, Kazemipour A, Muller JA, Schoch S, Quiroz FJU, Rebola N, Bao H, Little JP, Tkachuk AN, Cai E, Hantman AW, Wang SS, DePiero VJ, Borghuis BG, Chapman ER, Dietrich D, DiGregorio DA, Fitzpatrick D, Looger LL. Nat Methods. 2018 Nov;15(11):936-939. doi: 10.1038/s41592-018-0171-3. Epub 2018 Oct 30. PubMed 30377363.
Backbone
  Vector backbone: pAAV.CAG
  Backbone size w/o insert (bp): 5024
  Vector type: AAV
Growth in bacteria
  Bacterial resistance: Ampicillin, 100 μg/mL
  Growth temperature: 37°C
  Growth strain: NEB Stable
  Copy number: High Copy
Gene/Insert
  Gene/Insert name: SF-iGluSnFR.A184V
  Species: Synthetic
  Insert size (bp): 1821
  Mutation: GltI: A184V
  Promoter: CAG
  Cloning method: Restriction Enzyme; 5′ cloning site unknown (unknown if destroyed); 3′ cloning site unknown (unknown if destroyed)
Terms and licenses: Academic/Nonprofit Terms; Industry Terms: Not Available to Industry
Depositor comments: ** A newer version of this sensor is available. Please see iGluSnFR3 plasmids at https://www.addgene.org/browse/article/28220233/ **
How to cite: pAAV.CAG.SF-iGluSnFR.A184V was a gift from Loren Looger (Addgene plasmid # 106199 ; http://n2t.net/addgene:106199 ; RRID:Addgene_106199)
