[The description below was written by a language model from this plasmid's Addgene catalogue record and pLannotate feature annotations shown in this document.]
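Description:
pAAV.CAG.SF-iGluSnFR.A184V is an adeno-associated virus transfer plasmid (about 6.8 kb) built on the pAAV.CAG backbone for expressing a genetically encoded fluorescent glutamate sensor in mammalian cells. It is propagated in E. coli through a high-copy ColE1/pUC-type origin with ampicillin selection from the β-lactamase gene, and it also carries an f1 phage origin. The expression cassette is flanked by AAV2 inverted terminal repeats, which are the cis elements needed for replication and packaging of the intervening DNA into recombinant AAV particles. The automated annotation splits these into several full and partial ITR hits interspersed with short lacI, lacZα and SV40 large T fragments, which appear to be backbone remnants rather than functional genes.

Expression is driven by the CAG promoter, annotated here as a CMV enhancer fragment, the chicken β-actin promoter and downstream hybrid/chimeric intron sequence, giving strong, broadly active transcription. The 1.8 kb synthetic insert begins with a mouse Igκ leader peptide for entry into the secretory pathway. This is followed by the E. coli glutamate/aspartate-binding protein GltI, interrupted by a GFP-derived fluorescent domain, and the insert ends in the PDGFRβ transmembrane domain, which anchors the sensor on the outer cell surface. Glutamate binding to GltI alters the fluorescence of the inserted fluorophore. The A184V substitution in GltI gives what the record describes as a medium-affinity variant. A WPRE and an SV40 polyadenylation signal follow the coding sequence to enhance transcript stability and processing. The construct is suited to imaging extracellular glutamate by transfection or AAV delivery. The depositor notes that a newer sensor generation, iGluSnFR3, is now available.
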