Features (pLannotate 1.2.2; 22 found; start..end, strand, type, name):
      2..58      +  CDS            lacI (fragment): lac repressor; lacI; The lac repressor binds to the lac operator to inhibit transcription in E. coli. This inhibition can be relieved by adding lactose or isopropyl-β-D-thiogalactopyranoside (IPTG).
     52..140     -  repeat_region  AAV2 ITR (fragment): inverted terminal repeat of adeno-associated virus serotype 2 inverted
    191..260     -  CDS            lacZα (fragment): LacZα fragment of β-galactosidase; lacZ fragment
    255..387     -  repeat_region  AAV2 ITR (fragment): inverted terminal repeat of adeno-associated virus serotype 2 inverted
    448..696     +  enhancer       CMV enhancer (fragment): human cytomegalovirus immediate early enhancer
    698..975     +  promoter       chicken β-actin promoter: No description available
    976..1111    +  intron         hybrid intron (fragment): hybrid between chicken β-actin (CBA) and minute virus of mice (MMV) introns (Gray et al., 2011)
   1200..1330    +  intron         chimeric intron (fragment): chimera between introns from chicken β-actin and rabbit β-globin
   1397..1459    +  sig_peptide    Igκ leader: leader sequence from mouse immunoglobulin κ light chain
   1466..2206    +  CDS            gltI (fragment): GLTI_ECOLI - Also known as ybeJ, yzzK. Experimental evidence at protein level: Swiss-Prot protein existence level 1. Part of the ABC transporter complex GltIJKL involved in glutamate and aspartate uptake. Binds to both glutamate and aspartate. From Escherichia coli (strain K12).
   2219..2938    +  CDS            cEGFP: cEGFP is a basic (constitutively fluorescent) green fluorescent protein published in 2008, derived from Aequorea victoria.
   3068..3214    +  CDS            PDGFRβ TM domain: transmembrane domain from platelet derived growth factor receptor beta
   3230..3818    +  misc_feature   WPRE: woodchuck hepatitis virus posttranscriptional regulatory element
   3861..3982    -  polyA_signal   SV40 poly(A) signal: SV40 polyadenylation signal
   4005..4073    -  CDS            large T antigen (fragment): large T antigen from SV40 (simian virus 40)
   4144..4277    +  repeat_region  AAV2 ITR: inverted terminal repeat of adeno-associated virus serotype 2 inverted
   4315..4385    +  repeat_region  AAV2 ITR (fragment): inverted terminal repeat of adeno-associated virus serotype 2 inverted
   4380..4449    +  CDS            lacZα (fragment): LacZα fragment of β-galactosidase; lacZ fragment
   4454..4882    +  rep_origin     f1 ori (sequence partly withheld): f1 bacteriophage origin of replication; arrow indicates direction of (+) strand synthesis
   4935..5039    +  promoter       AmpR promoter: bla
   5040..5900    +  CDS            AmpR: β-lactamase; bla; confers resistance to ampicillin, carbenicillin, and related antibiotics
   6071..6659    +  rep_origin     ori: high-copy-number ColE1/pMB1/pBR322/pUC origin of replication
>Addgene plasmid #106199 | pAAV.CAG.SF-iGluSnFR.A184V | addgene full sequence | sequence record 214898 | Addgene NGS Result
AGCGCCCAATACGCAAACCGCCTCTCCCCGCGCGTTGGCCGATTCATTAATGCAGCTGCGCGCTCGCTCG
CTCACTGAGGCCGCCCGGGCAAAGCCCGGGCGTCGGGCGACCTTTGGTCGCCCGGCCTCAGYGMSCGAGC
SWKYRCRCMKMRMSSGMSSSGCTYAMTSCRCCGCTACAGGGCGCGTCCCATTCGCCATTCAGGCTGCGCA
ACTGTTGGGAAGGGCGATCGGTGCGGGCCTCTTCGCTATTACGCCAGCTGCGCGCTCGCTCGCTCACTGA
GGCCGCCCGGGCAAAGCCCGGGCGTCGGGCGACCTTTGGTCGCCCGGCCTCAGTGAGCGAGCGAGCGCGC
AGAGAGGGAGTGGCCAACTCCATCACTAGGGGTTCCTTGTAGTTAATGATTAACCCGCCATGCTACTTAT
CTACGTAGCCATGCTCTAGGAAGAGTACCATTGACGTCAATAATGACGTATGTTCCCATAGTAACGCCAA
TAGGGACTTTCCATTGACGTCAATGGGTGGAGTATTTACGGTAAACTGCCCACTTGGCAGTACATCAAGT
GTATCATATGCCAAGTACGCCCCCTATTGACGTCAATGACGGTAAATGGCCCGCCTGGCATTATGCCCAG
TACATGACCTTATGGGACTTTCCTACTTGGCAGTACATCTACGTATTAGTCATCGCTATTACCATGGTCG
AGGTGAGCCCCACGTTCTGCTTCACTCTCCCCATCTCCCCCCCCTCCCCACCCCCAATTTTGTATTTATT
TATTTTTTAATTATTTTGTGCAGCGATGGGGGCGGGGGGGGGGGGGGGGCGCGCGCCRGGSGGGGSGGGG
SGGGGCGRGGGGSGGGGCGGGGCGAGGCGGAGAGGTGCGGCGGCAGCCAATCAGAGCGGCGCGCTCCGAA
AGTTTCCTTTTATGGCGAGGCGGCGGCGGCGGCGGCCCTATAAAAAGCGAAGCGCGCGGCGGGCGGGAGT
CGCTGCGCGCTGCCTTCGCCCCGTGCCCCGCTCCGCCGCCGCCTCGCGCCGCCCGCCCCGGCTCTGACTG
ACCGCGTTACTCCCACAGGTGAGCGGGCGGGACGGCCCTTCTCCTCCGGGCTGTAATTAGCGCTTGGTTT
AATGACGGCTTGTTTCTTTTCTGTGGCTGCGTGAAAGCCTTGAGGGGCTCCGGGAGGGCCCTTTGTGCGG
GGGGAGCGGCTCGGGGCTGTCCGCGGGGGGACGGCTGCCTTCGGGGGGGACGGGGCAGGGCGGGGTTCGG
CTTCTGGCGTGTGACCGGCGGCTCTAGAGCCTCTGCTAACCATGTTCATGCCTTCTTCTTTTTCCTACAG
CTCCTGGGCAACGTGCTGGTTATTGTGCTGTCTCATCATTTTGGCAAAGAATTGGATCCCGCCACCATGG
AGACAGACACACTCCTGCTATGGGTACTGCTGCTCTGGGTTCCAGGTTCCACTGGTGACAGATCTGCCGC
AGGCAGCACGCTGGACAAAATCGCCAAAAACGGTGTGATTGTCGTCGGTCACCGTGAATCTTCAGTGCCT
TTCTCTTATTACGACAATCAGCAAAAAGTGGTGGGTTACTCGCAGGATTACTCCAACGCCATTGTTGAAG
CAGTGAAAAAGAAACTCAACAAACCGGACTTGCAGGTAAAACTGATTCCGATTACCTCACAAAACCGTAT
TCCACTGCTGCAAAACGGCACTTTCGATTTTGAATGTGGTTCTACCACCAACAACGTCGAACGCCAAAAA
CAGGCGGCTTTCTCTGACACTATTTTCGTGGTCGGTACGCGCCTGTTGACCAAAAAGGGTGGCGATATCA
AAGATTTTGCCAACCTGAAAGACAAAGCCGTAGTCGTCACTTCCGGCACTACCTCTGAAGTTTTGCTCAA
CAAACTGAATGAAGAGCAAAAAATGAATATGCGCATCATCAGCGCCAAAGATCACGGTGACTCTTTCCGC
ACCCTGGAAAGCGGTCGTGCCGTTGCCTTTATGATGGATGACGTGCTGCTGGCCGGTGAACGTGCGAAAG
CGAAGAAACCAGACAACTGGGAAATCGTCGGCAAGCCGCAGTCTCAGGAGGCCTACGGTTGTATGTTGCG
TAAAGATGATCCGCAGTTCAAAAAGCTGATGGATGACACCATCGCTCAGGTGCAGACCTCCGGTGAAGCG
GAAAAATGGTTTGATAAGTGGTTCAAAAATCCAATTCTGGTGAGCCACAACGTCTATATCACCGCCGACA
AGCAGAAGAACGGCATCAAGGCGAACTTCAAGATCCGCCACAACGTGGAGGACGGCAGCGTGCAGCTCGC
CGACCACTACCAGCAGAACACCCCCATCGGCGACGGCCCCGTGCTGCTGCCCGACAACCACTACCTGAGC
ACCCAGTCCGTGCTGAGCAAAGACCCCAACGAGAAGCGCGATCACATGGTCCTGCTGGAGTTCGTGACCG
CCGCCGGGATCACTCTCGGCATGGACGAGCTGTACAAGGGCGGTACCGGAGGGAGCATGAGCAAGGGCGA
GGAGCTGTTCACCGGGGTGGTGCCCATCCTGGTCGAGCTGGACGGCGACGTAAACGGCCACAAGTTCAGC
GTGCGCGGCGAGGGCGAGGGCGATGCCACCAACGGCAAGCTGACCCTGAAGTTCATCTGCACCACCGGCA
AGCTGCCCGTGCCCTGGCCCACCCTCGTGACCACCCTGACCTACGGCGTGCAGTGCTTCAGCCGCTACCC
CGACCACATGAAGCAGCACGACTTCTTCAAGTCCGCCATGCCCGAAGGCTACGTCCAGGAGCGCACCATC
AGCTTCAAGGACGACGGCACCTACAAGACCCGCGCCGAGGTGAAGTTCGAGGGCGACACCCTGGTGAACC
GCATCGAGCTGAAGGGCATCGACTTCAAGGAGGACGGCAACATCCTGGGGCACAAGCTGGAGTACAACTT
TAACAACCCCCTGAACATGAATTTCGAACTGTCAGACGAAATGAAAGCACTGTTCAAAGAACCGAATGAC
AAGGCACTGAAACTGCAGGTCGACGAACAAAAACTCATCTCAGAAGAGGATCTGAATGCTGTGGGCCAGG
ACACGCAGGAGGTCATCGTGGTGCCACACTCCTTGCCCTTTAAGGTGGTGGTGATCTCAGCCATCCTGGC
CCTGGTGGTGCTCACCATCATCTCCCTTATCATCCTCATCATGCTTTGGCAGAAGAAGCCACGTTAGAAG
CTTATCGATAATCAACCTCTGGATTACAAAATTTGTGAAAGATTGACTGGTATTCTTAACTATGTTGCTC
CTTTTACGCTATGTGGATACGCTGCTTTAATGCCTTTGTATCATGCTATTGCTTCCCGTATGGCTTTCAT
TTTCTCCTCCTTGTATAAATCCTGGTTGCTGTCTCTTTATGAGGAGTTGTGGCCCGTTGTCAGGCAACGT
GGCGTGGTGTGCACTGTGTTTGCTGACGCAACCCCCACTGGTTGGGGCATTGCCACCACCTGTCAGCTCC
TTTCCGGGACTTTCGCTTTCCCCCTCCCTATTGCCACGGCGGAACTCATCGCCGCCTGCCTTGCCCGCTG
CTGGACAGGGGCTCGGCTGTTGGGCACTGACAATTCCGTGGTGTTGTCGGGGAAATCATCGTCCTTTCCT
TGGCTGCTCGCCTGTGTTGCCACCTGGATTCTGCGCGGGACGTCCTTCTGCTACGTCCCTTCGGCCCTCA
ATCCAGCGGACCTTCCTTCCCGCGGCCTGCTGCCGGCTCTGCGGCCTCTTCCGCGTCTTCGCCTTCGCCC
TCAGACGAGTCGGATCTCCCTTTGGGCCGCCTCCCCGCATCGATACCGTCGACCCGGGCGGCCGCTTCGA
GCAGACATGATAAGATACATTGATGAGTTTGGACAAACCACAACTAGAATGCAGTGAAAAAAATGCTTTA
TTTGTGAAATTTGTGATGCTATTGCTTTATTTGTAACCATTATAAGCTGCAATAAACAAGTTAACAACAA
CAATTGCATTCATTTTATGTTTCAGGTTCAGGGGGAGATGTGGGAGGTTTTTTAAAGCAAGTAAAACCTC
TACAAATGTGGTAAAATCGATAAGGATCTTCCTAGAGCATGGCTACGTAGATAAGTAGCATGGCGGGTTA
ATCATTAACTACAAGGAACCCCTAGTGATGGAGTTGGCCACTCCCTCTCTGCGCGCTCGCTCGCTCACTG
AGGCCGGGCGACCAAAGGTCGCCCGACGCCCGGGCTTTGCCCGGGCGGCCTCAGTGAGCGAGCGAGCGCG
CAGCTGCATTAATGAATCGGCCAACGCGCGGGGWSASKGRGGYYGGGYGACCAAAGGTCGCCCGACGCCC
GGGCTTTGCCCGGGCGGCCTCAGTGAGCGAGCGAGCGCGCAGCTGGCGTAATAGCGAAGAGGCCCGCACC
GATCGCCCTTCCCAACAGTTGCGCAGCCTGAATGGCGAATGGG
[124 nt withheld, positions 4454-4577]
C
[91 nt withheld, positions 4579-4669]
A
[49 nt withheld, positions 4671-4719]
CCTTTGACGTTGGAGTCCACGTTCTTT
[37 nt withheld, positions 4747-4783]
ACCCTATCTCGGTCTATTCTTTTGATTTATAAGGGATTTTGCCGATTTCGGCCTATTGGTTAAAAAATGA
GCTGATTTAACAAAAATTTAACGCGAATTTTAACAAAATATTAACGCTTACAATTTAGGTGGCACTTTTC
GGGGAAATGTGCGCGGAACCCCTATTTGTTTATTTTTCTAAATACATTCAAATATGTATCCGCTCATGAG
ACAATAACCCTGATAAATGCTTCAATAATATTGAAAAAGGAAGAGTATGAGTATTCAACATTTCCGTGTC
GCCCTTATTCCCTTTTTTGCGGCATTTTGCCTTCCTGTTTTTGCTCACCCAGAAACGCTGGTGAAAGTAA
AAGATGCTGAAGATCAGTTGGGTGCACGAGTGGGTTACATCGAACTGGATCTCAACAGCGGTAAGATCCT
TGAGAGTTTTCGCCCCGAAGAACGTTTTCCAATGATGAGCACTTTTAAAGTTCTGCTATGTGGCGCGGTA
TTATCCCGTATTGACGCCGGGCAAGAGCAACTCGGTCGCCGCATACACTATTCTCAGAATGACTTGGTTG
AGTACTCACCAGTCACAGAAAAGCATCTTACGGATGGCATGACAGTAAGAGAATTATGCAGTGCTGCCAT
AACCATGAGTGATAACACTGCGGCCAACTTACTTCTGACAACGATCGGAGGACCGAAGGAGCTAACCGCT
TTTTTGCACAACATGGGGGATCATGTAACTCGCCTTGATCGTTGGGAACCGGAGCTGAATGAAGCCATAC
CAAACGACGAGCGTGACACCACGATGCCTGTAGCAATGGCAACAACGTTGCGCAAACTATTAACTGGCGA
ACTACTTACTCTAGCTTCCCGGCAACAATTAATAGACTGGATGGAGGCGGATAAAGTTGCAGGACCACTT
CTGCGCTCGGCCCTTCCGGCTGGCTGGTTTATTGCTGATAAATCTGGAGCCGGTGAGCGTGGGTCTCGCG
GTATCATTGCAGCACTGGGGCCAGATGGTAAGCCCTCCCGTATCGTAGTTATCTACACGACGGGGAGTCA
GGCAACTATGGATGAACGAAATAGACAGATCGCTGAGATAGGTGCCTCACTGATTAAGCATTGGTAACTG
TCAGACCAAGTTTACTCATATATACTTTAGATTGATTTAAAACTTCATTTTTAATTTAAAAGGATCTAGG
TGAAGATCCTTTTTGATAATCTCATGACCAAAATCCCTTAACGTGAGTTTTCGTTCCACTGAGCGTCAGA
CCCCGTAGAAAAGATCAAAGGATCTTCTTGAGATCCTTTTTTTCTGCGCGTAATCTGCTGCTTGCAAACA
AAAAAACCACCGCTACCAGCGGTGGTTTGTTTGCCGGATCAAGAGCTACCAACTCTTTTTCCGAAGGTAA
CTGGCTTCAGCAGAGCGCAGATACCAAATACTGTTCTTCTAGTGTAGCCGTAGTTAGGCCACCACTTCAA
GAACTCTGTAGCACCGCCTACATACCTCGCTCTGCTAATCCTGTTACCAGTGGCTGCTGCCAGTGGCGAT
AAGTCGTGTCTTACCGGGTTGGACTCAAGACGATAGTTACCGGATAAGGCGCAGCGGTCGGGCTGAACGG
GGGGTTCGTGCACACAGCCCAGCTTGGAGCGAACGACCTACACCGAACTGAGATACCTACAGCGTGAGCT
ATGAGAAAGCGCCACGCTTCCCGAAGGGAGAAAGGCGGACAGGTATCCGGTAAGCGGCAGGGTCGGAACA
GGAGAGCGCACGAGGGAGCTTCCAGGGGGAAACGCCTGGTATCTTTATAGTCCTGTCGGGTTTCGCCACC
TCTGACTTGAGCGTCGATTTTTGTGATGCTCGTCAGGGGGGCGGAGCCTATGGAAAAACGCCAGCAACGC
GGCCTTTTTACGGTTCCTGGCCTTTTGCTGGCCTTTTGCTCACATGTTCTTTCCTGCGTTATCCCCTGAT
TCTGTGGATAACCGTATTACCGCCTTTGAGTGAGCTGATACCGCTCGCCGCAGCCGAACGACCGAGCGCA
GCGAGTCAGTGAGCGAGGAAGCGGAAG
